Addgene plasmid #168428: pTL367
Purpose: pGBKT7 yeast two-hybrid plasmid
Depositing lab: Sophien Kamoun. Depositing organization: Sainsbury Laboratory, Norwich. Publication: A single amino acid polymorphism in a conserved effector of the multihost blast fungus pathogen expands host-target binding spectrum. Bentham AR, Petit-Houdenot Y, Win J, Chuma I, Terauchi R, Banfield MJ, Kamoun S, Langner T. PLoS Pathog. 2021 Nov 10;17(11):e1009957. doi: 10.1371/journal.ppat.1009957. eCollection 2021 Nov. PubMed 34758051.
Backbone
  Vector backbone: pGBKT7
  Vector type: Yeast Expression
Growth in bacteria
  Bacterial resistance: Kanamycin, 50 μg/mL
  Growth temperature: 37°C
  Growth strain: DH5alpha
  Copy number: High Copy
Gene/Insert
  Gene/Insert name: OsaHIP08
  Species: Oryza sativa
  Cloning method: Unknown
Terms and licenses: Academic/Nonprofit Terms; Industry Terms: Not Available to Industry
How to cite: pTL367 was a gift from Sophien Kamoun (Addgene plasmid # 168428 ; http://n2t.net/addgene:168428 ; RRID:Addgene_168428)
