[The description below was written by a language model from this plasmid's Addgene catalogue record and pLannotate feature annotations shown in this document.]
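Description:
pTL367 is a yeast two-hybrid "bait" plasmid built on the pGBKT7 backbone, carrying a rice (Oryza sativa) insert named OsaHIP08. It is an E. coli–yeast shuttle vector. A high-copy ColE1/pUC-type origin and a Tn5 aminoglycoside phosphotransferase gene (NeoR/KanR, driven by the bla promoter) support propagation under kanamycin selection in bacteria. The 2μ origin gives episomal multicopy maintenance in Saccharomyces cerevisiae, and the TRP1 marker with its own promoter allows selection in tryptophan auxotrophs. An f1 origin is also annotated, along with several short backbone remnants (lac promoter/operator, and fragments of lacZα, lacI, rop, bom and ble) that have no evident functional role here.

The expression cassette runs from the constitutive yeast ADH1 promoter into the GAL4 DNA-binding domain, followed by a T7 promoter, the insert, and then the T7 and ADH1 terminators. In this arrangement the rice protein is produced in yeast as a fusion to the GAL4 DNA-binding domain. The internal T7 promoter additionally allows in vitro transcription and translation of the insert without the GAL4 moiety. The annotation software matched the insert region only to a fragment of the rice protein Pi21, a protein implicated in defence responses to Magnaporthe oryzae. This is a homology hit rather than the deposited name, so the catalogue name OsaHIP08 should be taken as the insert's identity. The short annotated span suggests only part of a protein may be encoded, but the record does not give the insert boundaries or the cloning method.

The associated publication concerns the host-target binding spectrum of a conserved blast fungus effector. The plasmid is therefore probably meant for testing this rice protein against effector constructs in a GAL4 activation-domain vector, although the record itself states only that it is a yeast two-hybrid plasmid.
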