Features (pLannotate 1.2.2; 24 found; start..end, strand, type, name):
     30..734     +  promoter       ADH1 promoter: S. cerevisiae ADH1; promoter for alcohol dehydrogenase 1
    762..1202    +  CDS            GAL4 DNA binding domain: DNA binding domain of the GAL4 transcriptional activator; Saccharomyces cerevisiae GAL4 (truncated)
   1213..1231    +  promoter       T7 promoter: promoter for bacteriophage T7 RNA polymerase
   1314..1541    +  CDS            PI21 (fragment): PI21_ORYSJ - Also known as rMg40. Experimental evidence at transcript level: Swiss-Prot protein existence level 2. Involved in defense responses (PubMed:19696351, PubMed:26740780). Contributes to slowing defense responses toward Magnaporthe oryzae (PubMed:19696351). From Oryza sativa subsp. japonica (Rice).
   1619..1666    +  terminator     T7 terminator: transcription terminator for bacteriophage T7 RNA polymerase
   1693..1880    +  terminator     ADH1 terminator: S. cerevisiae ADH1; transcription terminator for the S. cerevisiae alcohol dehydrogenase 1 (ADH1) gene
   1928..1944    -  protein_bind   lac operator: The lac repressor binds to the lac operator to inhibit transcription in E. coli. This inhibition can be relieved by adding lactose or isopropyl-β-D-thiogalactopyranoside (IPTG). lac repressor encoded by lacI
   1952..1982    -  promoter       lac promoter: promoter for the E. coli lac operon
   1997..2018    -  protein_bind   CAP binding site: CAP binding activates transcription in the presence of cAMP. E. coli catabolite activator protein
   2031..2123    -  CDS            lacI (fragment): lac repressor; lacI; The lac repressor binds to the lac operator to inhibit transcription in E. coli. This inhibition can be relieved by adding lactose or isopropyl-β-D-thiogalactopyranoside (IPTG).
   2306..2894    -  rep_origin     ori: high-copy-number ColE1/pMB1/pBR322/pUC origin of replication
   3116..3132    +  polyA_signal   bGH poly(A) signal (fragment): bovine growth hormone polyadenylation signal
   3223..3270    -  polyA_signal   HSV TK poly(A) signal: herpes simplex virus thymidine kinase polyadenylation signal (Cole and Stacy, 1985)
   3329..3481    -  CDS            ble (fragment): BLE_KLEPN - Experimental evidence at protein level: Swiss-Prot protein existence level 1. Binding protein with a strong affinity to the bleomycin family of antibiotics. Binds to CL990; an antimitotic-antibiotic compound. From Klebsiella pneumoniae.
   3502..4296    -  CDS            NeoR/KanR: aminoglycoside phosphotransferase from Tn5; aph(3')-II (or nptII); confers resistance to neomycin, kanamycin, and G418 (Geneticin®)
   4297..4401    -  promoter       AmpR promoter: bla
   4428..5770    -  rep_origin     2μ ori: yeast 2μ plasmid origin of replication
   5838..5873    +  CDS            rop (fragment): Rop protein, which maintains plasmids at low copy number; rop
   5975..6024    +  misc_feature   bom (fragment): basis of mobility region from pBR322
   6163..6310    +  promoter       TRP1 promoter: S. cerevisiae TRP1
   6311..6985    +  CDS            TRP1: phosphoribosylanthranilate isomerase, required for tryptophan biosynthesis; S. cerevisiae TRP1; yeast auxotrophic marker
   7036..7087    +  misc_feature   bom (fragment): basis of mobility region from pBR322
   7115..7543    -  rep_origin     f1 ori (sequence partly withheld): f1 bacteriophage origin of replication; arrow indicates direction of (+) strand synthesis
   7547..29      -  CDS            lacZα (fragment) (across the origin): LacZα fragment of β-galactosidase; lacZ fragment
>Addgene plasmid #168428 | pTL367 | addgene full sequence | sequence record 349823 | Addgene NGS Result
CGGTGCGGGCCTCTTCGCTATTACGCCAGATCCTTTTGTTGTTTCCGGGTGTACAATATGGACTTCCTCT
TTTCTGGCAACCAAACCCATACATCGGGATTCCTATAATACCTTCGTTGGTCTCCCTAACATGTAGGTGG
CGGAGGGGAGATATACAATAGAACAGATACCAGACAAGACATAATGGGCTAAACAAGACTACACCAATTA
CACTGCCTCATTGATGGTGGTACATAACGAACTAATACTGTAGCCCTAGACTTGATAGCCATCATCATAT
CGAAGTTTCACTACCCTTTTTCCATTTGCCATCTATTGAAGTAATAATAGGCGCATGCAACTTCTTTTCT
TTTTTTTTCTTTTCTCTCTCCCCCGTTGTTGTCTCACCATATCCGCAATGACAAAAAAATGATGGAAGAC
ACTAAAGGAAAAAATTAACGACAAAGACAGCACCAACAGATGTCGTTGTTCCAGAGCTGATGAGGGGTAT
CTCGAAGCACACGAAACTTTTTCCTTCCTTCATTCACGCACACTACTCTCTAATGAGCAACGGTATACGG
CCTTCCTTCCAGTTACTTGAATTTGAAATAAAAAAAAGTTTGCTGTCTTGCTATCAAGTATAAATAGACC
TGCAATTATTAATCTTTTGTTTCCTCGTCATTGTTCTCGTTCCCTTTCTTCCTTGTTTCTTTTTCTGCAC
AATATTTCAAGCTATACCAAGCATACAATCAACTCCAAGCTTGAAGCAAGCCTCCTGAAAGATGAAGCTA
CTGTCTTCTATCGAACAAGCATGCGATATTTGCCGACTTAAAAAGCTCAAGTGCTCCAAAGAAAAACCGA
AGTGCGCCAAGTGTCTGAAGAACAACTGGGAGTGTCGCTACTCTCCCAAAACCAAAAGGTCTCCGCTGAC
TAGGGCACATCTGACAGAAGTGGAATCAAGGCTAGAAAGACTGGAACAGCTATTTCTACTGATTTTTCCT
CGAGAAGACCTTGACATGATTTTGAAAATGGATTCTTTACAGGATATAAAAGCATTGTTAACAGGATTAT
TTGTACAAGATAATGTGAATAAAGATGCCGTCACAGATAGATTGGCTTCAGTGGAGACTGATATGCCTCT
AACATTGAGACAGCATAGAATAAGTGCGACATCATCATCGGAAGAGAGTAGTAACAAAGGTCAAAGACAG
TTGACTGTATCGCCGGAATTTGTAATACGACTCACTATAGGGCGAGCCGCCATCATGGAGGAGCAGAAGC
TGATCTCAGAGGAGGACCTGCATATGGCCATGGAGGCCGAATTCAAACGCACCATCATCGTTAAAGTGGA
CCTGGAGTGCGAACGCTGCTATGCCAAAATTGATCGCGTGCTGACCCGCATTCGCGATAAAGGCGAATTT
GTGATTGATGATATTGAATTTGATGTGAAACATAACAAAGTGATCGTGAGCGGCCCGTTTGATCCGGATA
AACTGGCCGACAAGCTGTGCTGCAAAGCCTGCAAAATTATTAAAGAAATTGAAATTGTGGATCTGCCGCC
TCCGCCCCCTCCCCCTGCACCTGAGCCGGAACCGGAGCCGCCGAAAAAAGGATCCGTCGACCTGCAGCGG
CCGCATAACTAGCATAACCCCTTGGGGCCTCTAAACGGGTCTTGAGGGGTTTTTTGCGCGCTTGCAGCCA
AGCTAATTCCGGGCGAATTTCTTATGATTTATGATTTTTATTATTAAATAAGTTATAAAAAAAATAAGTG
TATACAAATTTTAAAGTGACTCTTAGGTTTTAAAACGAAAATTCTTATTCTTGAGTAACTCTTTCCTGTA
GGTCAGGTTGCTTTCTCAGGTATAGCATGAGGTCGCTCTTATTGACCACACCTCTACCGGCATGCAAGCT
TGGCGTAATCATGGTCATAGCTGTTTCCTGTGTGAAATTGTTATCCGCTCACAATTCCACACAACATACG
AGCCGGAAGCATAAAGTGTAAAGCCTGGGGTGCCTAATGAGTGAGCTAACTCACATTAATTGCGTTGCGC
TCACTGCCCGCTTTCCAGTCGGGAAACCTGTCGTGCCAGCTGCATTAATGAATCGGCCAACGCGCGGGGA
GAGGCGGTTTGCGTATTGGGCGCTCTTCCGCTTCCTCGCTCACTGACTCGCTGCGCTCGGTCGTTCGGCT
GCGGCGAGCGGTATCAGCTCACTCAAAGGCGGTAATACGGTTATCCACAGAATCAGGGGATAACGCAGGA
AAGAACATGTGAGCAAAAGGCCAGCAAAAGGCCAGGAACCGTAAAAAGGCCGCGTTGCTGGCGTTTTTCC
ATAGGCTCCGCCCCCCTGACGAGCATCACAAAAATCGACGCTCAAGTCAGAGGTGGCGAAACCCGACAGG
ACTATAAAGATACCAGGCGTTTCCCCCTGGAAGCTCCCTCGTGCGCTCTCCTGTTCCGACCCTGCCGCTT
ACCGGATACCTGTCCGCCTTTCTCCCTTCGGGAAGCGTGGCGCTTTCTCATAGCTCACGCTGTAGGTATC
TCAGTTCGGTGTAGGTCGTTCGCTCCAAGCTGGGCTGTGTGCACGAACCCCCCGTTCAGCCCGACCGCTG
CGCCTTATCCGGTAACTATCGTCTTGAGTCCAACCCGGTAAGACACGACTTATCGCCACTGGCAGCAGCC
ACTGGTAACAGGATTAGCAGAGCGAGGTATGTAGGCGGTGCTACAGAGTTCTTGAAGTGGTGGCCTAACT
ACGGCTACACTAGAAGAACAGTATTTGGTATCTGCGCTCTGCTGAAGCCAGTTACCTTCGGAAAAAGAGT
TGGTAGCTCTTGATCCGGCAAACAAACCACCGCTGGTAGCGGTGGTTTTTTTGTTTGCAAGCAGCAGATT
ACGCGCAGAAAAAAAGGATCTCAAGAAGATCCTTTGATCTTTTCTACGGGGTCTGACGCTCAGTGGAACG
AAAACTCACGTTAAGGGATTTTGGTCATGAGATTATCAAAAAGGATCTTCACCTAGATCCTTTTAAATTA
AAAATGAAGTTTTAAATCAATCTAAAGTATATATGAGTAACCTGAGGCTATGGCAGGGCCTGCCGCCCCG
ACGTTGGCTGCGAGCCCTGGGCCTTCACCCGAACTTGGGGGGTGGGGTGGGGAAAAGGAAGAAACGCGGG
CGTATTGGCCCCAATGGGGTCTCGGTGGGGTATCGACAGAGTGCCAGCCCTGGGACCGAACCCCGCGTTT
ATGAACAAACGACCCAACACCGTGCGTTTTATTCTGTCTTTTTATTGCCGTCATAGCGCGGGTTCCTTCC
GGTATTGTCTCCTTCCGTGTTTCAGTTAGCCTCCCCCTAGGGTGGGCGAAGAACTCCAGCATGAGATCCC
CGCGCTGGAGGATCATCCAGCCGGCGTCCCGGAAAACGATTCCGAAGCCCAACCTTTCATAGAAGGCGGC
GGTGGAATCGAAATCTCGTGATGGCAGGTTGGGCGTCGCTTGGTCGGTCATTTCGAACCCCAGAGTCCCG
CTCAGAAGAACTCGTCAAGAAGGCGATAGAAGGCGATGCGCTGCGAATCGGGAGCGGCGATACCGTAAAG
CACGAGGAAGCGGTCAGCCCATTCGCCGCCAAGCTCTTCAGCAATATCACGGGTAGCCAACGCTATGTCC
TGATAGCGGTCCGCCACACCCAGCCGGCCACAGTCGATGAATCCAGAAAAGCGGCCATTTTCCACCATGA
TATTCGGCAAGCAGGCATCGCCATGAGTCACGACGAGATCCTCGCCGTCGGGCATGCTCGCCTTGAGCCT
GGCGAACAGTTCGGCTGGCGCGAGCCCCTGATGCTCTTCGTCCAGATCATCCTGATCGACAAGACCGGCT
TCCATCCGAGTACGTGCTCGCTCGATGCGATGTTTCGCTTGGTGGTCGAATGGGCAGGTAGCCGGATCAA
GCGTATGCAGCCGCCGCATTGCATCAGCCATGATGGATACTTTCTCGGCAGGAGCAAGGTGAGATGACAG
GAGATCCTGCCCCGGCACTTCGCCCAATAGCAGCCAGTCCCTTCCCGCTTCAGTGACAACGTCGAGCACA
GCTGCGCAAGGAACGCCCGTCGTGGCCAGCCACGATAGCCGCGCTGCCTCGTCTTGCAGTTCATTCAGGG
CACCGGACAGGTCGGTCTTGACAAAAAGAACCGGGCGCCCCTGCGCTGACAGCCGGAACACGGCGGCATC
AGAGCAGCCGATTGTCTGTTGTGCCCAGTCATAGCCGAATAGCCTCTCCACCCAAGCGGCCGGAGAACCT
GCGTGCAATCCATCTTGTTCAATCATACTCTTCCTTTTTCAATATTATTGAAGCATTTATCAGGGTTATT
GTCTCATGAGCGGATACATATTTGAATGTATTTAGAAAAATAAACAAATAGGGGTTCCGCGCACATTTCC
CCGAAAAGTGCCACCTGAACGAAGCATCTGTGCTTCATTTTGTAGAACAAAAATGCAACGCGAGAGCGCT
AATTTTTCAAACAAAGAATCTGAGCTGCATTTTTACAGAACAGAAATGCAACGCGAAAGCGCTATTTTAC
CAACGAAGAATCTGTGCTTCATTTTTGTAAAACAAAAATGCAACGCGAGAGCGCTAATTTTTCAAACAAA
GAATCTGAGCTGCATTTTTACAGAACAGAAATGCAACGCGAGAGCGCTATTTTACCAACAAAGAATCTAT
ACTTCTTTTTTGTTCTACAAAAATGCATCCCGAGAGCGCTATTTTTCTAACAAAGCATCTTAGATTACTT
TTTTTCTCCTTTGTGCGCTCTATAATGCAGTCTCTTGATAACTTTTTGCACTGTAGGTCCGTTAAGGTTA
GAAGAAGGCTACTTTGGTGTCTATTTTCTCTTCCATAAAAAAAGCCTGACTCCACTTCCCGCGTTTACTG
ATTACTAGCGAAGCTGCGGGTGCATTTTTTCAAGATAAAGGCATCCCCGATTATATTCTATACCGATGTG
GATTGCGCATACTTTGTGAACAGAAAGTGATAGCGTTGATGATTCTTCATTGGTCAGAAAATTATGAACG
GTTTCTTCTATTTTGTCTCTATATACTACGTATAGGAAATGTTTACATTTTCGTATTGTTTTCGATTCAC
TCTATGAATAGTTCTTACTACAATTTTTTTGTCTAAAGAGTAATACTAGAGATAAACATAAAAAATGTAG
AGGTCGAGTTTAGATGCAAGTTCAAGGAGCGAAAGGTGGATGGGTAGGTTATATAGGGATATAGCACAGA
GATATATAGCAAAGAGATACTTTTGAGCAATGTTTGTGGAAGCGGTATTCGCAATATTTTAGTAGCTCGT
TACAGTCCGGTGCGTTTTTGGTTTTTTGAAAGTGCGTCTTCAGAGCGCTTTTGGTTTTCAAAAGCGCTCT
GAAGTTCCTATACTTTCTAGAGAATAGGAACTTCGGAATAGGAACTTCAAAGCGTTTCCGAAAACGAGCG
CTTCCGAAAATGCAACGCGAGCTGCGCACATACAGCTCACTGTTCACGTCGCACCTATATCTGCGTGTTG
CCTGTATATATATATACATGAGAAGAACGGCATAGTGCGTGTTTATGCTTAAATGCGTACTTATATGCGT
CTATTTATGTAGGATGAAAGGTAGTCTAGTACCTCCTGTGATATTATCCCATTCCATGCGGGGTATCGTA
TGCTTCCTTCAGCACTACCCTTTAGCTGTTCTATATGCTGCCACTCCTCAATTGGATTAGTCTCATCCTT
CAATGCTATCATTTCCTTTGATATTGGATCATACTAAGAAACCATTATTATCATGACATTAACCTATAAA
AATAGGCGTATCACGAGGCCCTTTCGTCTCGCGCGTTTCGGTGATGACGGTGAAAACCTCTGACACATGC
AGCTCCCGGAGACGGTCACAGCTTGTCTGTAAGCGGATGCCGGGAGCAGACAAGCCCGTCAGGGCGCGTC
AGCGGGTGTTGGCGGGTGTCGGGGCTGGCTTAACTATGCGGCATCAGAGCAGATTGTACTGAGAGTGCAC
CATAGATCAACGACATTACTATATATATAATATAGGAAGCATTTAATAGAACAGCATCGTAATATATGTG
TACTTTGCAGTTATGACGCCAGATGGCAGTAGTGGAAGATATTCTTTATTGAAAAATAGCTTGTCACCTT
ACGTACAATCTTGATCCGGAGCTTTTCTTTTTTTGCCGATTAAGAATTAATTCGGTCGAAAAAAGAAAAG
GAGAGGGCCAAGAGGGAGGGCATTGGTGACTATTGAGCACGTGAGTATACGTGATTAAGCACACAAAGGC
AGCTTGGAGTATGTCTGTTATTAATTTCACAGGTAGTTCTGGTCCATTGGTGAAAGTTTGCGGCTTGCAG
AGCACAGAGGCCGCAGAATGTGCTCTAGATTCCGATGCTGACTTGCTGGGTATTATATGTGTGCCCAATA
GAAAGAGAACAATTGACCCGGTTATTGCAAGGAAAATTTCAAGTCTTGTAAAAGCATATAAAAATAGTTC
AGGCACTCCGAAATACTTGGTTGGCGTGTTTCGTAATCAACCTAAGGAGGATGTTTTGGCTCTGGTCAAT
GATTACGGCATTGATATCGTCCAACTGCATGGAGATGAGTCGTGGCAAGAATACCAAGAGTTCCTCGGTT
TGCCAGTTATTAAAAGACTCGTATTTCCAAAAGACTGCAACATACTACTCAGTGCAGCTTCACAGAAACC
TCATTCGTTTATTCCCTTGTTTGATTCAGAAGCAGGTGGGACAGGTGAACTTTTGGATTGGAACTCGATT
TCTGACTGGGTTGGAAGGCAAGAGAGCCCCGAAAGCTTACATTTTATGTTAGCTGGTGGACTGACGCCAG
AAAATGTTGGTGATGCGCTTAGATTAAATGGCGTTATTGGTGTTGATGTAAGCGGAGGTGTGGAGACAAA
TGGTGTAAAAGACTCTAACAAAATAGCAAATTTCGTCAAAAATGCTAAGAAATAGGTTATTACTGAGTAG
TATTTATTTAAGTATTGTTTGTGCACTTGCCGATCTATGCGGTGTGAAATACCGCACAGATGCGTAAGGA
GAAAATACCGCATCAGGAAATTGTAAGCGTTAATATTTTGTTAAAATTCGCGTTAAATTTTTGTTAAATC
AGCTCATTTTTTAACCAATAGGCCGAAATCGGCAAAATCCCTTATAAATCAAAAGAATAGACCGAGATAG
GGT
[37 nt withheld, positions 7214-7250]
AAAGAACGTGGACTCCAACGTCAAAGG
[49 nt withheld, positions 7278-7326]
T
[91 nt withheld, positions 7328-7418]
G
[124 nt withheld, positions 7420-7543]
CCATTCGCCATTCAGGCTGCGCAACTGTTGGGAAGGGCGAT
