>Addgene plasmid #168428 | pTL367 | depositor partial sequence | sequence record 326528 | insert
GAATTCAAACGCACCATCATCGTTAAAGTGGACCTGGAGTGCGAACGCTGCTATGCCAAAATTGATCGCG
TGCTGACCCGCATTCGCGATAAAGGCGAATTTGTGATTGATGATATTGAATTTGATGTGAAACATAACAA
AGTGATCGTGAGCGGCCCGTTTGATCCGGATAAACTGGCCGACAAGCTGTGCTGCAAAGCCTGCAAAATT
ATTAAAGAAATTGAAATTGTGGATCTGCCGCCTCCGCCCCCTCCCCCTGCACCTGAGCCGGAACCGGAGC
CGCCGAAAAAAGGATCC
